>Addgene plasmid #204117 | pBP-T_ECK120029600 | addgene full sequence | sequence record 418240 | Addgene NGS Result
CCTTTGATCTTTTCTACGGGGTCTGACGCTCAGTGGAACGAAAACTCACGTTAAGGGATTTTGGTCATGA
GATTATCAAAAAGGATCTTCACCTAGATCCTTTTAAATTAAAAATGAAGTTTTAAATCAATCTAAAGTAT
ATATGAGTAAACTTGGTCTGACAGCTCGAGGCTTGGATTCTCACCAATAAAAAACGCCCGGCGGCAACCG
AGCGTTCTGAACAAATCCAGATGGAGTTCTGAGGTCATTACTGGATCTATCAACAGGAGTCCAAGCGAGC
TCGATATCAAATTACGCCCCGCCCTGCCACTCATCGCAGTACTGTTGTAATTCATTAAGCATTCTGCCGA
CATGGAAGCCATCACAAACGGCATGATGAACCTGAATCGCCAGCGGCATCAGCACCTTGTCGCCTTGCGT
ATAATATTTGCCCATGGTGAAAACGGGGGCGAAGAAGTTGTCCATATTGGCCACGTTTAAATCAAAACTG
GTGAAACTCACCCAGGGATTGGCTGACACGAAAAACATATTCTCAATAAACCCTTTAGGGAAATAGGCCA
GGTTTTCACCGTAACACGCCACATCTTGCGAATATATGTGTAGAAACTGCCGGAAATCGTCGTGGTATTC
ACTCCAGAGCGATGAAAACGTTTCAGTTTGCTCATGGAAAACGGTGTAACAAGGGTGAACACTATCCCAT
ATCACCAGCTCACCGTCTTTCATTGCCATACGAAATTCCGGATGAGCATTCATCAGGCGGGCAAGAATGT
GAATAAAGGCCGGATAAAACTTGTGCTTATTTTTCTTTACGGTCTTTAAAAAGGCCGTAATATCCAGCTG
AACGGTCTGGTTATAGGTACATTGAGCAACTGACTGAAATGCCTCAAAATGTTCTTTACGATGCCATTGG
GATATATCAACGGTGGTATATCCAGTGATTTTTTTCTCCATTTTAGCTTCCTTAGCTCCTGAAAATCTCG
ATAACTCAAAAAATACGCCCGGTAGTGATCTTATTTCATTATGGTGAAAGTTGGAACCTCTTACGTGCCC
GATCAACTCGAGTGCCACCTGACGTCTAAGAAACCATTATTATCATGACATTAACCTATAAAAATAGGCG
TATCACGAGGCAGAATTTCAGATAAAAAAAATCCTTAGCTTTCGCTAAGGATGATTTCGGTCTCATCGAT
TCAGCCAAAAAACTTAAGACCGCCGGTCTTGTCCACTACCTTGCAGTAATGCGGTGGACAGGATCGGCGG
TTTTCTTTTCTCTTCTCAATGTTAGAGACCTCCGGCAAAAAAGGGCAAGGTGTCACCACCCTGCCCTTTT
TCTTTAAAACCGAAAAGATTACTTCGCGTTATGCAGGCTTCCTCGCTCACTGACTCGCTGCGCTCGGTCG
TTCGGCTGCGGCGAGCGGTATCAGCTCACTCAAAGGCGGTAATACGGTTATCCACAGAATCAGGGGATAA
CGCAGGAAAGAACATGTGAGCAAAAGGCCAGCAAAAGGCCAGGAACCGTAAAAAGGCCGCGTTGCTGGCG
TTTTTCCACAGGCTCCGCCCCCCTGACGAGCATCACAAAAATCGACGCTCAAGTCAGAGGTGGCGAAACC
CGACAGGACTATAAAGATACCAGGCGTTTCCCCCTGGAAGCTCCCTCGTGCGCTCTCCTGTTCCGACCCT
GCCGCTTACCGGATACCTGTCCGCCTTTCTCCCTTCGGGAAGCGTGGCGCTTTCTCATAGCTCACGCTGT
AGGTATCTCAGTTCGGTGTAGGTCGTTCGCTCCAAGCTGGGCTGTGTGCACGAACCCCCCGTTCAGCCCG
ACCGCTGCGCCTTATCCGGTAACTATCGTCTTGAGTCCAACCCGGTAAGACACGACTTATCGCCACTGGC
AGCAGCCACTGGTAACAGGATTAGCAGAGCGAGGTATGTAGGCGGTGCTACAGAGTTCTTGAAGTGGTGG
CCTAACTACGGCTACACTAGAAGAACAGTATTTGGTATCTGCGCTCTGCTGAAGCCAGTTACCTTCGGAA
AAAGAGTTGGTAGCTCTTGATCCGGCAAACAAACCACCGCTACCAGCGGTGGTTTTTTTGTTTGCAAGCA
GCAGATTACGCGCAGAAAAAAAGGATCTCAAGAAGAT
Features (pLannotate 1.2.2; 6 found; start..end, strand, type, name):
    177..271     -  terminator     lambda t0 terminator: transcription terminator from phage lambda
    295..951     -  CDS            cat: CAT_ECOLX - Experimental evidence at protein level: Swiss-Prot protein existence level 1. This enzyme is an effector of chloramphenicol resistance in bacteria. From Escherichia coli. This protein is used as a marker in many commonly used cloning vectors, such as pACYC184.
    952..1049    -  promoter       cat promoter: promoter of the E. coli cat gene encoding chloramphenicol acetyltransferase
   1135..1178    -  terminator     bacterial terminator: putative bacterial transcription terminator
   1291..1348    +  terminator     his operon terminator: This putative transcriptin terminator from the E. coli his operon has a 2-bp deletion introduced during synthesis. Its efficiency has not been determined.
   1543..2131    -  rep_origin     ori: high-copy-number ColE1/pMB1/pBR322/pUC origin of replication
