[The description below was written by a language model from this plasmid's Addgene catalogue record and pLannotate feature annotations shown in this document.]
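Description:
pBP-T_ECK120029600 is a small (about 2.1 kb) bacterial part-storage plasmid built on the iGEM pSB1C3 backbone. It carries a single regulatory element, the ECK120029600 strong transcription terminator, catalogued as a "Type 0 terminator part". That designation suggests it is one module in a hierarchical or modular assembly toolkit, in which basic parts are held in a standard vector and later combined into transcription units, although the record does not describe the assembly scheme or the flanking sites. The insert is listed as synthetic, carries no mutations, and was placed in the backbone by Gibson cloning.

The annotated features are almost entirely backbone. A high-copy ColE1/pMB1/pUC-type origin drives replication in E. coli, consistent with the high copy number listed. Selection is by chloramphenicol, through the cat gene (chloramphenicol acetyltransferase) expressed from its native cat promoter and followed by the phage lambda t0 terminator. Two further annotated terminators, a putative bacterial terminator and a his operon terminator, are typical of pSB1C3. There they flank the cloning site and insulate the inserted part from transcription reading into or out of the backbone.

The automated annotation did not label the ECK120029600 terminator itself, so its exact position cannot be read from the feature table; it presumably lies in one of the unannotated stretches. No promoter, coding sequence or reporter is associated with the insert. Despite the "bacterial expression" classification, the plasmid therefore serves as a source of a strong terminator for building bacterial genetic circuits and expression cassettes, not as an expression construct in its own right.
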