Addgene plasmid #204117: pBP-T_ECK120029600
Purpose: Type 0 terminator part
Depositing lab: Mikhail Shapiro. Depositing organization: California Institute of Technology.
Backbone
  Vector backbone: pSB1C3
  Backbone manufacturer: iGEM
  Vector type: Bacterial Expression
Growth in bacteria
  Bacterial resistance: Chloramphenicol, 25 μg/mL
  Growth temperature: 37°C
  Growth strain: NEB Stable
  Copy number: High Copy
Gene/Insert
  Gene/Insert name: ECK120029600 strong terminator
  Species: Synthetic
  Mutation: None
  Cloning method: Gibson Cloning
Terms and licenses: Academic/Nonprofit Terms; Industry Terms: Not Available to Industry
How to cite: pBP-T_ECK120029600 was a gift from Mikhail Shapiro (Addgene plasmid # 204117 ; http://n2t.net/addgene:204117 ; RRID:Addgene_204117)
